Addgene plasmid #62846: pclbw-opa1(isoform 7DeltaS1)-myc
Purpose: Mammalian Expression of myc-tagged Opa1 isoform 7 Delta S1
Depositing lab: David Chan. Depositing organization: California Institute of Technology. Publication: Proteolytic cleavage of Opa1 stimulates mitochondrial inner membrane fusion and couples fusion to oxidative phosphorylation. Mishra P, Carelli V, Manfredi G, Chan DC. Cell Metab. 2014 Apr 1;19(4):630-41. doi: 10.1016/j.cmet.2014.03.011. PubMed 24703695.
Backbone
  Vector backbone: pclbw
  Backbone manufacturer: gifted by C. Lois and D. Baltimore
  Vector type: Mammalian Expression, Retroviral
Growth in bacteria
  Bacterial resistance: Ampicillin, 100 μg/mL
  Growth temperature: 37°C
  Growth strain: NEB Stable
  Copy number: Unknown
Gene/Insert
  Gene/Insert name: mmOPA1isoform7 DeltaS1 - myc (alt names: mouse OPA1 isoform 7 Delta S1 fused to C-terminal myc tag; optic atrophy 1)
  Species: M. musculus (mouse)
  Entrez Gene: Opa1 (a.k.a. 1200011N24Rik, lilr3, mKIAA0567)
  Promoter: cmv-bactin
  Tag / fusion protein: 9xMyc (C terminal on insert)
  Cloning method: Gateway Cloning
  Sequencing primers: 5′ TCTGCTAACCATGTTCATGCC; 3′ AGCAGCGTATCCACATAGC
Terms and licenses: Academic/Nonprofit Terms; Industry Terms: Not Available to Industry
How to cite: pclbw-opa1(isoform 7DeltaS1)-myc was a gift from David Chan (Addgene plasmid # 62846 ; http://n2t.net/addgene:62846 ; RRID:Addgene_62846)
