[The description below was written by a language model from this plasmid's Addgene catalogue record and pLannotate feature annotations shown in this document.]
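Description:
pclbw-opa1(isoform 7DeltaS1)-myc is a Moloney murine leukemia virus-based retroviral vector that also serves as a mammalian expression plasmid, built on the pclbw backbone. It is propagated in E. coli through a high-copy ColE1/pUC-type origin and selected with ampicillin via the β-lactamase gene. The annotated 10.9 kb sequence shows a hybrid 5' end in which a CMV enhancer/promoter is joined to MMLV LTR sequence. This arrangement drives transcription of the viral genome in packaging cells. It is followed by the Ψ packaging signal, a truncated gag lacking its start codon, and a pol fragment carrying the splice acceptor. MMLV LTR sequence lies downstream of the cargo, part of it annotated as matching a U3-deleted, self-inactivating LTR. No mammalian selection marker or reporter is annotated.

The cargo is expressed from an internal CMV enhancer/chicken β-actin promoter with the chimeric β-actin/β-globin intron (a CAG-type cassette, recorded as "cmv-bactin"). The insert was introduced by Gateway cloning and is flanked by attB1 and attB2 sites, with the attB1 site and adjacent polylinker fragment appearing twice upstream of the coding sequence. It encodes mouse Opa1 isoform 7 with the S1 region deleted. Opa1 is the dynamin-related GTPase of the mitochondrial inner membrane, and S1 is one of its proteolytic processing sites. The C terminus carries tandem Myc epitopes, listed as 9xMyc in the catalogue and detected as a partial match to a 13xMyc array. A WPRE follows the insert to enhance transcript expression. The associated study concerns how proteolytic cleavage of Opa1 affects inner membrane fusion, so this construct presumably supplies a detectable S1-site variant for transfection or retroviral transduction of mammalian cells.
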