Features (pLannotate 1.2.2; 25 found; start..end, strand, type, name):
      8..109     +  promoter       chicken β-actin promoter (fragment): contains a 21-bp deletion relative to the standard chicken β-actin promoter
    110..1126    +  intron         chimeric intron: chimera between introns from chicken β-actin and rabbit β-globin
   1187..1205    +  misc_feature   MCS (fragment): multiple cloning site
   1214..1238    +  protein_bind   attB1: mutant version of attB; recombination site for the Gateway® BP reaction BP Clonase™
   1367..1385    +  misc_feature   MCS (fragment): multiple cloning site
   1394..1418    +  protein_bind   attB1: mutant version of attB; recombination site for the Gateway® BP reaction BP Clonase™
   1422..4379    +  CDS            Opa1: OPA1_MOUSE - Experimental evidence at protein level: Swiss-Prot protein existence level 1. Isoforms that contain the alternative exon 4b (present in isoform 2, but not in isoform 1) are required for mitochondrial genome maintenance, possibly by anchoring the mitochondrial nucleoids to the inner mitochondrial membrane. From Mus musculus (Mouse).
   4392..4742    +  CDS            13xMyc (fragment): 13 tandem Myc epitope tags
   4779..4803    -  protein_bind   attB2: mutant version of attB; recombination site for the Gateway® BP reaction BP Clonase™
   4824..4848    +  misc_feature   MCS (fragment): pBluescript multiple cloning site
   4848..5436    +  misc_feature   WPRE: woodchuck hepatitis virus posttranscriptional regulatory element
   5437..5456    +  misc_feature   MCS (fragment): pBluescript multiple cloning site
   5651..5772    +  LTR            3' LTR (ΔU3) (fragment): self-inactivating 3' long terminal repeat (LTR) from Moloney murine leukemia virus
   5773..6242    +  LTR            LTR: long terminal repeat from Moloney murine leukemia virus
   6308..6360    -  CDS            lacI (fragment): lac repressor; lacI; The lac repressor binds to the lac operator to inhibit transcription in E. coli. This inhibition can be relieved by adding lactose or isopropyl-β-D-thiogalactopyranoside (IPTG).
   6543..7131    -  rep_origin     ori: high-copy-number ColE1/pMB1/pBR322/pUC origin of replication
   7291..8151    -  CDS            AmpR: β-lactamase; bla; confers resistance to ampicillin, carbenicillin, and related antibiotics
   8303..8682    +  enhancer       CMV enhancer: human cytomegalovirus immediate early enhancer
   8683..8886    +  promoter       CMV promoter: human cytomegalovirus (CMV) immediate early promoter
   8882..9062    +  LTR            3' LTR (ΔU3) (fragment): self-inactivating 3' long terminal repeat (LTR) from Moloney murine leukemia virus
   9125..9482    +  misc_feature   MMLV Ψ: packaging signal of Moloney murine leukemia virus (MMLV)
   9547..9963    +  CDS            gag (truncated): truncated Moloney murine leukemia virus (MMLV) gag gene lacking the start codon
   9973..10347   +  misc_feature   pol region: Moloney murine leukemia virus (MMLV) pol region containing the splice acceptor site
  10448..10751   +  enhancer       CMV enhancer: human cytomegalovirus immediate early enhancer
  10753..14      +  promoter       chicken β-actin promoter (fragment) (across the origin): contains a 21-bp deletion relative to the standard chicken β-actin promoter
>Addgene plasmid #62846 | pclbw-opa1(isoform 7DeltaS1)-myc | addgene full sequence | sequence record 314360 | Addgene NGS Result
GGGGGGGGGKGCGGCGGCAGCCARKCAGRGCGGCGCGCTCCGAAAGTTTCCTTTTATGGCGAGGCGGCGG
CGGCGGCGGCCCTATAAAAAGCGAAGCGCGCGGCGGGCGGGAGTCGCTGCGCGCTGCCTTCGCCCCGTGC
CCCGCTCCGCCGCCGCCTCGCGCCGCCCGCCCCGGCTCTGACTGACCGCGTTACTCCCACAGGTGAGCGG
GCGGGACGGCCCTTCTCCTCCGGGCTGTAATTAGCGCTTGGTTTAATGACGGCTTGTTTCTTTTCTGTGG
CTGCGTGAAAGCCTTGAGGGGCTCCGGGAGGGCCCTTTGTGCGGGGGGAGCGGCTCGGGGGGTGCGTGCG
TGTGTGTGTGCGTGGGGAGCGCCGCGTGCGGCTCCGCGCTGCCCGGCGGCTGTGAGCGCTGCGGGCGCGG
CGCGGGGCTTTGTGCGCTCCGCAGTGTGCGCGAGGGGAGCGCGGCCGGGGGCGGTGCCCCGCGGTGCGGG
GGGGGCTGCGAGGGGAACAAAGGCTGCGTGCGGGGTGTGTGCGTGGGGGGGTGAGCAGGGGGTGTGGGCG
CGTCGGTCGGGCTGCAACCCCCCCTGCACCCCCCTCCCCGAGTTGCTGAGCACGGCCCGGCTTCGGGTGC
GGGGCTCCGTACGGGGCGTGGCGCGGGGCTCGCCGTGCCGGGCGGGGGGTGGCGGCAGGTGGGGGTGCCG
GGCGGGGCGGGGCCGCCTCGGGCCGGGGAGGGCTCGGGGGAGGGGCGCGGCGGCCCCCGGAGCGCCGGCG
GCTGTCGAGGCGCGGCGAGCCGCAGCCATTGCCTTTTATGGTAATCGTGCGAGAGGGCGCAGGGACTTCC
TTTGTCCCAAATCTGTGCGGAGCCGAAATCTGGGAGGCGCCGCCGCACCCCCTCTAGCGGGCGCGGGGCG
AAGCGGTGCGGCGCCGGCAGGAAGGAAATGGGCGGGGAGGGCCTTCGTGCGTCGCCGCGCCGCCGTCCCC
TTCTCCCTCTCCAGCCTCGGGGCTGTCCGCGGGGGGACGGCTGCCTTCGGGGGGGACGGGGCAGGGCGGG
GTTCGGCTTCTGGCGTGTGACCGGCGGCTCTAGAGCCTCTGCTAACCATGTTCATGCCTTCTTCTTTTTC
CTACAGCTCCTGGGCAACGTGCTGGTTATTGTGCTGTCTCATCATTTTGGCAAAGAATTGATTTGATACC
GCGGGCCCGGGATCCCTCGAATCACAAGTTTGTACAAAAAAGCAGGCTACCATGTGGCGAGCAGGTCGGG
CGGCCGTGGCCTGTGAAGTCTGCCAATCCTTAGTGAAACACAGCTCTGGAAYACMAASRWRCKKRTTATT
GTGCTGTCTCATCATTTTGGCAAAGAATTGATTTGATACCGCGGGCCCGGGATCCCTCGAATCACAAGTT
TGTACAAAAAAGCAGGCTACCATGTGGCGAGCAGGTCGGGCGGCCGTGGCCTGTGAAGTCTGCCAATCCT
TAGTGAAACACAGCTCTGGAATACAAAGAAACGTACCGCTCCAAAAACTCCATCTGGTTTCACGAAGTAT
TTATCGTTCACATCATCCTGCCCTCAAGCTTCAAAGACCCCAACTAAGGACACCATTTCAGCAGTTCTCT
TCTCTAACTCACCTTTCATTACATAAATTGAAACTTTCTCCAATTAAATATGGCTACCAGCCCCGCAGGA
ACTTTTGGCCAGCAAGGTTAGCTGCAAGACTCTTAAAACTTCGATATATCATACTGGGATCTGCTGTTGG
AGGTGGCTATACAGCCAAAAAAACCTTCGATGAATGGAAAGATATGATACCAGACCTTAGTGACTATAAG
TGGATTGTGCCTGACTTTATATGGGAAATTGATGAGTATATTGATTTGGAGAAAATTAGAAAAGCCCTTC
CCAGCTCAGAAGACCTTGCCAGTTTAGCTCCCGACTTGGACAAGATTACTGAGAGCCTCAGCTTGTTGAA
GGACTTCTTCACTGCAGGTTCACCTGGAGAAAGTGACAAGCATTACAGGAAGGGTCTGCTTGGTGAGCTC
ATTCTCTTACAACAGCAAATTCAAGAGCACGAAGAGGAAGCACGCAGAGCCGCTGGCCAGTATAGCACGA
GCTATGCCCAACAGAAGCGCAAGGTGTCAGACAAAGAAAAGATTGACCAACTTCAAGAAGAACTTCTGCA
TACTCAGTTAAAGTATCAGAGGATCTTGGAGCGCCTGGAAAAGGAGAACAAAGAGCTGAGGAAGCTGGTG
CTGCAGAAGGACGACAAAGGCATCCACCACAGGAAGCTCAAGAAATCTTTGATTGATATGTATTCTGAAG
TTCTTGATGTTCTTTCTGATTATGATGCCAGTTACAATACACAAGATCACCTACCACGGGTTGTTGTGGT
TGGAGATCAGAGTGCTGGGAAAACCAGTGTGCTGGAAATGATTGCTCAGGCCCGGATCTTCCCGAGAGGG
TCCGGCGAGATGATGACACGCTCTCCAGTGAAGGTGACTCTCAGTGAAGGCCCTCACCATGTGGCCTTGT
TTAAAGATAGCTCTCGGGAATTTGATCTCACCAAGGAGGAAGATCTTGCAGCATTAAGACATGAAATCGA
ACTCCGAATGAGGAAAAATGTGAAAGAAGGTTGTACTGTTAGCCCCGAGACCATATCTCTAAATGTCAAA
GGCCCTGGGCTGCAGAGGATGGTGCTCGTGGACTTGCCTGGTGTCATCAACACTGTGACATCAGGCATGG
CTCCCGACACAAAGGAAACTATTTTCAGTATCAGCAAAGCTTACATGCAGAATCCTAACGCCATCATCCT
GTGCATCCAAGACGGATCCGTAGATGCTGAGCGCAGTATTGTTACAGACTTGGTCAGTCAAATGGATCCT
CATGGAAGAAGAACCATATTTGTTTTGACCAAAGTAGACCTGGCAGAAAAAAATGTAGCCAGTCCAAGCA
GGATACAACAGATAATTGAAGGCAAGCTCTTCCCAATGAAAGCTCTGGGTTATTTTGCTGTCGTAACAGG
AAAAGGAAACAGCTCTGAAAGTATTGAAGCTATAAGAGAGTATGAAGAGGAATTTTTTCAGAATTCAAAA
CTGCTAAAGACAAGCATGCTAAAGGCACACCAGGTCACCACGAGAAATCTCAGCCTTGCTGTGTCAGACT
GCTTTTGGAAAATGGTTCGAGAGTCAGTTGAACAACAGGCTGATAGTTTTAAAGCCACGCGCTTTAACCT
AGAGACGGAATGGAAGAATAACTACCCGCGCCTGCGAGAGCTCGACAGGAATGAACTCTTTGAAAAAGCT
AAAAATGAGATCCTCGATGAGGTCATCAGTCTGAGCCAGGTCACGCCAAAGCACTGGGAGGAAATCCTGC
AGCAATCCCTGTGGGAACGAGTGTCAACACATGTGATTGAGAACATCTACCTTCCAGCTGCCCAGACCAT
GAATTCGGGAACATTTAACACCACAGTAGACATCAAGCTTAAACAGTGGACTGACAAGCAGCTTCCTAAT
AAAGCAGTCGAGGTTGCCTGGGAGACTCTACAAGAGGAATTTTCCCGCTTCATGACAGAACCCAAAGGAA
AGGAACACGACGACATATTTGACAAACTTAAGGAGGCTGTGAAGGAGGAGAGTATCAAGCGGCACAAGTG
GAACGACTTTGCCGAGGATAGCTTGAGGGTTATTCAGCACAATGCTTTGGAAGACCGGTCCATATCAGAT
AAGCAACAGTGGGATGCAGCCATTTACTTCATGGAAGAGGCGCTTCAAGGTCGTCTCAAGGATACTGAAA
ATGCTATTGAAAACATGATTGGGCCAGACTGGAAAAAGAGGTGGATGTACTGGAAGAATCGGACCCAAGA
GCAGTGTGTTCACAACGAAACCAAGAACGAGTTGGAGAAGATGCTGAAGGTTAATGATGAGCACCCAGCT
TACCTGGCAAGTGATGAGATTACCACAGTCCGGAAGAACCTGGAGTCTCGAGGAGTGGAAGTCGATCCAA
GCTTGATTAAGGATACTTGGCATCAAGTTTATAGAAGACATTTCTTAAAAACAGCTCTAAATCATTGTAA
CCTTTGTCGCAGAGGTTTTTATTACTACCAGAGGCATTTTATAGATTCTGAGCTGGAATGCAATGACGTG
GTCCTGTTTTGGCGAATACAGCGCATGCTCGCTATCACTGCCAATACATTAAGGCAGCAGCTTACAAACA
CTGAAGTTAGGCGACTAGAGAAAAACGTTAAAGAGGTATTAGAAGATTTTGCAGAAGACGGTGAGAAGAA
GGTTAAATTGCTCACTGGCAAACGAGTTCAGCTGGCAGAAGATCTCAAGAAAGTTAGAGAAATTCAAGAA
AAGCTTGATGCTTTCATTGAAGCTCTTCACCAGGAGAAGGGAGGAACGAGTGGTGAACAAAAGTTGATTT
CTGAAGAAGATTTGAACGGTGAACAAAAGCTAATCTCCGAGGAAGACTTGAACGGTGAACAAAAATTAAT
CTCAGAAGAAGACTTGAACGGATCCTCTAGAGGTGAACAAAAGTTGATTTCTGAAGAAGATTTGAACGGT
GAACAAAAGCTAATCTCCGAGGAAGACTTGAACGGTGAACAAAAATTAATCTCAGAAGAAGACTTGAACG
GATCCTCTAGAGGTGAACAAAAGTTGATTTCTGAAGAAGATTTGAACGGTGAACAAAAGCTAATCTCCGA
GGAAGACTTGAACGGTGAACAAAAATTAATCTCAGAAGAAGACTTGAACGGATCCACTAGTGGGGGCGAA
AACTTGTATTTTCAATAAACCCAGCTTTCTTGTACAAAGTGGTGATTCGAGGCCGCGACTCTAGAATTCG
ATATCAAGCTTATCGATAATCAACCTCTGGATTACAAAATTTGTGAAAGATTGACTGGTATTCTTAACTA
TGTTGCTCCTTTTACGCTATGTGGATACGCTGCTTTAATGCCTTTGTATCATGCTATTGCTTCCCGTATG
GCTTTCATTTTCTCCTCCTTGTATAAATCCTGGTTGCTGTCTCTTTATGAGGAGTTGTGGCCCGTTGTCA
GGCAACGTGGCGTGGTGTGCACTGTGTTTGCTGACGCAACCCCCACTGGTTGGGGCATTGCCACCACCTG
TCAGCTCCTTTCCGGGACTTTCGCTTTCCCCCTCCCTATTGCCACGGCGGAACTCATCGCCGCCTGCCTT
GCCCGCTGCTGGACAGGGGCTCGGCTGTTGGGCACTGACAATTCCGTGGTGTTGTCGGGGAAATCATCGT
CCTTTCCTTGGCTGCTCGCCTGTGTTGCCACCTGGATTCTGCGCGGGACGTCCTTCTGCTACGTCCCTTC
GGCCCTCAATCCAGCGGACCTTCCTTCCCGCGGCCTGCTGCCGGCTCTGCGGCCTCTTCCGCGTCTTCGC
CTTCGCCCTCAGACGAGTCGGATCTCCCTTTGGGCCGCCTCCCCGCATCGATACCGTCGACCTCGATCGA
GGAATTCCAGCTGAGCGCCGGTCGCTACCATTACCAGTTGGTCTGGTGTCAAAAATAATAATAACCGGGC
AGGCCATGTCTGCCCGTATTTCGCGTAAGGAAATCCATTATGTACTATTTTCGAGCGGCCGCCAGCACAG
TGGTCGACGATAAAATAAAAGATTTTATTTAGTCTCCAGAAAAAGGGGGGAATGAAAGACCCCACCTGTA
GGTTTGGCAAGCTAGCTTAAGTAACGCCATTTTGCAAGGCATGGAAAAATACATAACTGAGAATAGAGAA
GTTCAGATCAAGGTCAGGAACAGATGGAACAGCTGAATATGGGCCAAACAGGATATCTGTGGTAAGCAGT
TCCTGCCCCGGCTCAGGGCCAAGAACAGATGGAACAGCTGAATATGGGCCAAACAGGATATCTGTGGTAA
GCAGTTCCTGCCCCGGCTCAGGGCCAAGAACAGATGGTCCCCAGATGCGGTCCAGCCCTCAGCAGTTTCT
AGAGAACCATCAGATGTTTCCAGGGTGCCCCAAGGACCTGAAATGACCCTGTGCCTTATTTGAACTAACC
AATCAGTTCGCTTCTCGCTTCTGTTCGCGCGCTTCTGCTCCCCGAGCTCAATAAAAGAGCCCACAACCCC
TCACTCGGGGCGCCAGTCCTCCGATTGACTGAGTCGCCCGGGTACCCGTGTATCCAATAAACCCTCTTGC
AGTTGCATCCGACTTGTGGTCTCGCTGTTCCTTGGGAGGGTCTCCTCTGAGTGATTGACTACCCGTCAGC
GGGGGTCTTTCACATGCAGCATGTATCAAAATTAATTTGGTTTTTTTTCTTAAGTATTTACATTAAATGG
CCATAGTTGCATTAATGAATCGGCCAACGCGCGGGGAGAGGCGGTTTGCGTATTGGGCGCTCTTCCGCTT
CCTCGCTCACTGACTCGCTGCGCTCGGTCGTTCGGCTGCGGCGAGCGGTATCAGCTCACTCAAAGGCGGT
AATACGGTTATCCACAGAATCAGGGGATAACGCAGGAAAGAACATGTGAGCAAAAGGCCAGCAAAAGGCC
AGGAACCGTAAAAAGGCCGCGTTGCTGGCGTTTTTCCATAGGCTCCGCCCCCCTGACGAGCATCACAAAA
ATCGACGCTCAAGTCAGAGGTGGCGAAACCCGACAGGACTATAAAGATACCAGGCGTTTCCCCCTGGAAG
CTCCCTCGTGCGCTCTCCTGTTCCGACCCTGCCGCTTACCGGATACCTGTCCGCCTTTCTCCCTTCGGGA
AGCGTGGCGCTTTCTCATAGCTCACGCTGTAGGTATCTCAGTTCGGTGTAGGTCGTTCGCTCCAAGCTGG
GCTGTGTGCACGAACCCCCCGTTCAGCCCGACCGCTGCGCCTTATCCGGTAACTATCGTCTTGAGTCCAA
CCCGGTAAGACACGACTTATCGCCACTGGCAGCAGCCACTGGTAACAGGATTAGCAGAGCGAGGTATGTA
GGCGGTGCTACAGAGTTCTTGAAGTGGTGGCCTAACTACGGCTACACTAGAAGAACAGTATTTGGTATCT
GCGCTCTGCTGAAGCCAGTTACCTTCGGAAAAAGAGTTGGTAGCTCTTGATCCGGCAAACAAACCACCGC
TGGTAGCGGTGGTTTTTTTGTTTGCAAGCAGCAGATTACGCGCAGAAAAAAAGGATCTCAAGAAGATCCT
TTGATCTTTTCTACGGGGTCTGACGCTCAGTGGAACGAAAACTCACGTTAAGGGATTTTGGTCATGAGAT
TATCAAAAAGGATCTTCACCTAGATCCTTTTGCGGCCGCAAATCAATCTAAAGTATATATGAGTAAACTT
GGTCTGACAGTTACCAATGCTTAATCAGTGAGGCACCTATCTCAGCGATCTGTCTATTTCGTTCATCCAT
AGTTGCCTGACTCCCCGTCGTGTAGATAACTACGATACGGGAGGGCTTACCATCTGGCCCCAGTGCTGCA
ATGATACCGCGAGACCCACGCTCACCGGCTCCAGATTTATCAGCAATAAACCAGCCAGCCGGAAGGGCCG
AGCGCAGAAGTGGTCCTGCAACTTTATCCGCCTCCATCCAGTCTATTAATTGTTGCCGGGAAGCTAGAGT
AAGTAGTTCGCCAGTTAATAGTTTGCGCAACGTTGTTGCCATTGCTACAGGCATCGTGGTGTCACGCTCG
TCGTTTGGTATGGCTTCATTCAGCTCCGGTTCCCAACGATCAAGGCGAGTTACATGATCCCCCATGTTGT
GCAAAAAAGCGGTTAGCTCCTTCGGTCCTCCGATCGTTGTCAGAAGTAAGTTGGCCGCAGTGTTATCACT
CATGGTTATGGCAGCACTGCATAATTCTCTTACTGTCATGCCATCCGTAAGATGCTTTTCTGTGACTGGT
GAGTACTCAACCAAGTCATTCTGAGAATAGTGTATGCGGCGACCGAGTTGCTCTTGCCCGGCGTCAATAC
GGGATAATACCGCGCCACATAGCAGAACTTTAAAAGTGCTCATCATTGGAAAACGTTCTTCGGGGCGAAA
ACTCTCAAGGATCTTACCGCTGTTGAGATCCAGTTCGATGTAACCCACTCGTGCACCCAACTGATCTTCA
GCATCTTTTACTTTCACCAGCGTTTCTGGGTGAGCAAAAACAGGAAGGCAAAATGCCGCAAAAAAGGGAA
TAAGGGCGACACGGAAATGTTGAATACTCATACTCTTCCTTTTTCAATGATCCGGCCATTAGCCATATTA
TTCATTGGTTATATAGCATAAATCAATATTGGCTATTGGCCATTGCATACGTTGTATCCATATCATAATA
TGTACATTTATATTGGCTCATGTCCAACATTACCGCCATGTTGACATTGATTATTGACTAGTTATTAATA
GTAATCAATTACGGGGTCATTAGTTCATAGCCCATATATGGAGTTCCGCGTTACATAACTTACGGTAAAT
GGCCCGCCTGGCTGACCGCCCAACGACCCCCGCCCATTGACGTCAATAATGACGTATGTTCCCATAGTAA
CGCCAATAGGGACTTTCCATTGACGTCAATGGGTGGAGTATTTACGGTAAACTGCCCACTTGGCAGTACA
TCAAGTGTATCATATGCCAAGTACGCCCCCTATTGACGTCAATGACGGTAAATGGCCCGCCTGGCATTAT
GCCCAGTACATGACCTTATGGGACTTTCCTACTTGGCAGTACATCTACGTATTAGTCATCGCTATTACCA
TGGTGATGCGGTTTTGGCAGTACATCAATGGGCGTGGATAGCGGTTTGACTCACGGGGATTTCCAAGTCT
CCACCCCATTGACGTCAATGGGAGTTTGTTTTGGCACCAAAATCAACGGGACTTTCCAAAATGTCGTAAC
AACTCCGCCCCATTGACGCAAATGGGCGGTAGGCGTGTACGGTGGGAGGTCTATATAAGCAGAGCTCAAT
AAAAGAGCCCACAACCCCTCACTCGGCGCGCCAGTCCTCCGATTGACTGAGTCGCCCGGGTACCCGTGTA
TCCAATAAACCCTCTTGCAGTTGCATCCGACTTGTGGTCTCGCTGTTCCTTGGGAGGGTCTCCTCTGAGT
GATTGACTACCCGTCAGCGGGGGTCTTTCATTTGGGGGCTCGTCCGGGATCGGGAGACCCCTGCCCAGGG
ACCACCGACCCACCACCGGGAGGTAAGCTGGCCAGCAACTTATCTGTGTCTGTCCGATTGTCTAGTGTCT
ATGACTGATTTTATGCGCCTGCGTCGGTACTAGTTAGCTAACTAGCTCTGTATCTGGCGGACCCGTGGTG
GAACTGACGAGTTCGGAACACCCGGCCGCAACCCTGGGAGACGTCCCAGGGACTTCGGGGGCCGTTTTTG
TGGCCCGACCTGAGTCCAAAAATCCCGATCGTTTTGGACTCTTTGGTGCACCCCCCTTAGAGGAGGGATA
TGTGGTTCTGGTAGGAGACGAGAACCTAAAACAGTTCCCGCCTCCGTCTGAATTTTTGCTTTCGGTTTGG
GACCGAAGCCGCGCCGCGCGTCTTGTCTGCTGCAGCATCGTTCTGTGTTGTCTCTGTCTGACTGTGTTTC
TGTATTTGTCTGAAAATATGGGCCCGGGCCAGACTGTTACCACTCCCTTAAGTTTGACCTTAGGTCACTG
GAAAGATGTCGAGCGGATCGCTCACAACCAGTCGGTAGATGTCAAGAAGAGACGTTGGGTTACCTTCTGC
TCTGCAGAATGGCCAACCTTTAACGTCGGATGGCCGCGAGACGGCACCTTTAACCGAGACCTCATCACCC
AGGTTAAGATCAAGGTCTTTTCACCTGGCCCGCATGGACACCCAGACCAGGTCCCCTACATCGTGACCTG
GGAAGCCTTGGCTTTTGACCCCCCTCCCTGGGTCAAGCCCTTTGTACACCCTAAGCCTCCGCCTCCTCTT
CCTCCATCCGCCCCGTCTCTCCCCCTTGAACCTCCTCGTTCGACCCCGCCTCGATCCTCCCTTTATCCAG
CCCTCACTCCTTCTCTAGGCGCCCCCATATGGCCATATGAGATCTTATATGGGGCACCCCCGCCCCTTGT
AAACTTCCCTGACCCTGACATGACAAGAGTTACTAACAGCCCCTCTCTCCAAGCTCACTTACAGGCTCTC
TACTTAGTCCAGCACGAAGTCTGGAGACCTCTGGCGGCAGCCTACCAAGAACAACTGGACCGACCGGTGG
TACCTCACCCTTACCGAGTCGGCGACACAGTGTGGGTCCGCCGACACCAGACTAAGAACCTAGAACCTCG
CTGGAAAGGACCTTACACAGTCCTGCTGACCACCCCCACCGCCCTCAAAGTAGACGGCATCGCAGCTTGG
ATACACGCCGCCCACGTGAAGGCTGCCGACCCCGGGGGTGGACCATCCTCTAGACTGCCGGATCCCAGTG
TGGTGGTACGGGAATTCTGCAGGAATCTAGTTATTAATAGTAATCAATTACGGGGTCATTAGTTCATAGC
CCATATATGGAGTTCCGCGTTACATAACTTACGGTAAATGGCCCGCCTGGCTGACCGCCCAACGACCCCC
GCCCATTGACGTCAATAATGACGTATGTTCCCATAGTAACGCCAATAGGGACTTTCCATTGACGTCAATG
GGTGGAGTATTTACGGTAAACTGCCCACTTGGCAGTACATCAAGTGTATCATATGCCAAGTACGCCCCCT
ATTGACGTCAATGACGGTAAATGGCCCGCCTGGCATTATGCCCAGTACATGACCTTATGGGACTTTCCTA
CTTGGCAGTACATCTACGTATTAGTCATCGCTATTACCATGGTCGAGGTGAGCCCCACGTTCTGCTTCAC
TCTCCCCATCTCCCCCCCCTCCCCACCCCCAATTTTGTATTTATTTATTTTTTAATTATTTTGTGCAGCG
ATGGGGGCGGGGG
