>Addgene plasmid #62846 | pclbw-opa1(isoform 7DeltaS1)-myc | addgene partial sequence | sequence record 133039 | WPRE-R 5'-CATAGCGTAAAAGGAGCAACA-3'
TCAATCTTTCACAAATTTTGTAATCCAGAGGTTGATTATCGATAAGCTTGATATCGAATTCTAGAGTCGC
GGCCTCGAATCACCACTTTGTACAAGAAAGCTGGGTTTATTGAAAATACAAGTTTTCGCCCCCACTAGTG
GATCCGTTCAAGTCTTCTTCTGAGATTAATTTTTGTTCACCGTTCAAGTCTTCCTCGGAGATTAGCTTTT
GTTCACCGTTCAAATCTTCTTCAGAAATCAACTTTTGTTCACCTCTAGAGGATCCGTTCAAGTCTTCTTC
TGAGATTAATTTTTGTTCACCGTTCAAGTCTTCCTCGGAGATTAGCTTTTGTTCACCGTTCAAATCTTCT
TCAGAAATCAACTTTTGTTCACCTCTAGAGGATCCGTTCAAGTCTTCTTCTGAGATTAATTTTTGTTCAC
CGTTCAAGTCTTCCTCGGAGATTAGCTTTTGTTCACCGTTCAAATCTTCTTCAGAAATCAACTTTTGTTC
ACCACTCGTTCCTCCCTTCTCCTGGTGAAGAGCTTCAATGAAAGCATCAAGCTTTTCTTGAATTTCTCTA
ACTTTCTTGAGATCTTCTGCCAGCTGAACTCGTTTGCCAGTGAGCAATTTAACCTTCTTCTCACCGTCTT
CTGCAAAATCTTCTAATACCTCTTTAACGTTTTTCTCTAGTCGCCTAACTTCAGTGTTTGTAAGCTGCTG
CCTTAATGTATTGGCAGTGATAGCGAGCATGCGCTGTATTCGCCAAAACAGGACCACGTCATTGCATTCC
AGCTCAGAATCTATAAAATGCCTCTGGTAGTAATAAAAACCTCTGCGACAAAGGTTACAATGATTTAGAG
CTGTTTTTAAGAAATGTCTTCTATAAACTTGATGCCAAGTATCCTTAATCAAGCTTGGATCGACTTCCAC
TCCTCGAGACTCCAGGTTCTTCCGGACTGTGGTAATCTCATCACTTGCCAGGTAAGCTGGGTGCTCATCA
TTAACCTTCAGCATCTTCTCCAACTCGTTCTTGGTTTCGTTGTGAACACACTGCTCTTGGGTCCGATTCT
TC
