>Addgene plasmid #62846 | pclbw-opa1(isoform 7DeltaS1)-myc | addgene partial sequence | sequence record 133747 | pTriExUP 5'-GGTTATTGTGCTGTCTCATCA-3'
TGATTTGATACCGCGGGCCCGGGATCCCTCGAATCACAAGTTTGTACAAAAAAGCAGGCTACCATGTGGC
GAGCAGGTCGGGCGGCCGTGGCCTGTGAAGTCTGCCAATCCTTAGTGAAACACAGCTCTGGAATACAAAG
AAACGTACCGCTCCAAAAACTCCATCTGGTTTCACGAAGTATTTATCGTTCACATCATCCTGCCCTCAAG
CTTCAAAGACCCCAACTAAGGACACCATTTCAGCAGTTCTCTTCTCTAACTCACCTTTCATTACATAAAT
TGAAACTTTCTCCAATTAAATATGGCTACCAGCCCCGCAGGAACTTTTGGCCAGCAAGGTTAGCTGCAAG
ACTCTTAAAACTTCGATATATCATACTGGGATCTGCTGTTGGAGGTGGCTATACAGCCAAAAAAACCTTC
GATGAATGGAAAGATATGATACCAGACCTTAGTGACTATAAGTGGATTGTGCCTGACTTTATATGGGAAA
TTGATGAGTATATTGATTTGGAGAAAATTAGAAAAGCCCTTCCCAGCTCAGAAGACCTTGCCAGTTTAGC
TCCCGACTTGGACAAGATTACTGAGAGCCTCAGCTTGTTGAAGGACTTCTTCACTGCAGGTTCACCTGGA
GAAAGTGACAAGCATTACAGGAAGGGTCTGCTTGGTGAGCTCATTCTCTTACAACAGCAAATTCAAGAGC
ACGAAGAGGAAGCACGCAGAGCCGCTGGCCAGTATAGCACGAGCTATGCCCAACAGAAGCGCAAGGTGTC
AGACAAAGAAAAGATTGACCAACTTCAAGAAGAACTTCTGCATACTCAGTTAAAGTATCAGAGGATCTTG
GAGCGCCTGGAAAAGGAGAACAAAGAGCTGAGGAAGCTGGTGCTGCAGAAGGACGACAAAGGCATCCACC
ACAGGAAGCTCAAGAAATCTTTGATTGATATGTATTCTGAAGTTCTTGATGTTCTTTCTGATTATGATGC
CAGTTACAATACACAAGATCACCTACCACGGGTTGTTGTGGTTGGAGATCAGAGTGCTGGGAAAACCAGT
GTGCTGGAA
